Addgene plasmid #174453: pFX-iRFP-EEA1
Purpose: Express iRFP with early endosome-targeting sequence in mammalian cells
Depositing lab: Yusuke Ohba. Depositing organization: Hokkaido University. Publication: Folding Latency of Fluorescent Proteins Affects the Mitochondrial Localization of Fusion Proteins. Kashiwagi S, Fujioka Y, Satoh AO, Yoshida A, Fujioka M, Nepal P, Tsuzuki A, Aoki O, Paudel S, Sasajima H, Ohba Y. Cell Struct Funct. 2019 Dec 26;44(2):183-194. doi: 10.1247/csf.19028. Epub 2019 Nov 15. PubMed 31735740.
Backbone
  Vector backbone: pFX
  Backbone size w/o insert (bp): 4000
  Total vector size (bp): 9200
  Vector type: Mammalian Expression
  Selectable markers: Neomycin (select with G418)
Growth in bacteria
  Bacterial resistance: Kanamycin, 50 μg/mL
  Growth temperature: 37°C
  Growth strain: DH5alpha
  Copy number: High Copy
Gene/Insert
  Gene/Insert name: iRFP with early endosome-targeting sequence
  Insert size (bp): 5200
  Promoter: CMV
  Tag / fusion protein: early endosomal antigen 1 (EEA1) (C terminal on insert)
  Cloning method: Restriction Enzyme; 5′ cloning site AgeI (not destroyed); 3′ cloning site NotI (not destroyed)
  Sequencing primers: 5′ none; 3′ none
Terms and licenses: Academic/Nonprofit Terms; Industry Terms: Not Available to Industry
How to cite: pFX-iRFP-EEA1 was a gift from Yusuke Ohba (Addgene plasmid # 174453 ; http://n2t.net/addgene:174453 ; RRID:Addgene_174453)
