[The description below was written by a language model from this plasmid's Addgene catalogue record and pLannotate feature annotations shown in this document.]
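Description:
pFX-iRFP-EEA1 is a mammalian expression plasmid built on the pFX backbone that produces the near-infrared fluorescent protein iRFP fused to human early endosome antigen 1 (EEA1), directing the fluorophore to early endosomes. The catalogue lists a total size of about 9.2 kb, and the sequenced record is 9,355 nt. In bacteria the plasmid is maintained at high copy through a ColE1/pUC-type origin and selected with kanamycin. An f1 origin is also present. A single NeoR/KanR gene (Tn5 aminoglycoside phosphotransferase) serves both hosts. It sits behind tandem bacterial (bla) and SV40 early promoters and is followed by an HSV TK polyadenylation signal, so it confers kanamycin resistance in E. coli and G418 resistance in transfected mammalian cells. The short annotated fragments of ble, the bGH poly(A) signal and SV40 large T antigen appear to be backbone remnants rather than functional elements.

The expression cassette is driven by the human cytomegalovirus immediate early enhancer and promoter. The first coding region is iRFP713, a constitutively fluorescent protein derived from a Rhodopseudomonas palustris bacteriophytochrome that needs biliverdin as a cofactor. After a short gap comes a roughly 4.2 kb EEA1 coding sequence at the C-terminal side of the fusion, and the transcript ends at an SV40 polyadenylation signal. The insert was cloned between AgeI and NotI sites, both of which are retained.

The stated purpose is to express early endosome-targeted iRFP in mammalian cells, which makes it suitable as a far-red organelle marker for imaging alongside other fluorophores. It was deposited with a study of how fluorescent protein folding affects the subcellular localization of fusion proteins.
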