Features (pLannotate 1.2.2; 14 found; start..end, strand, type, name):
     61..364     +  enhancer       CMV enhancer: human cytomegalovirus immediate early enhancer
    365..568     +  promoter       CMV promoter: human cytomegalovirus (CMV) immediate early promoter
    627..1574    +  CDS            iRFP713: iRFP713 is a basic (constitutively fluorescent) near ir fluorescent protein published in 2011, derived from Rhodopseudomonas palustris. It has low acid sensitivity. It requires the cofactor biliverdin for fluorescence.
   1608..5843    +  CDS            EEA1: human early endosome antigen 1
   6036..6120    +  CDS            large T antigen (fragment): large T antigen from SV40 (simian virus 40)
   6143..6264    +  polyA_signal   SV40 poly(A) signal: SV40 polyadenylation signal
   6298..6726    -  rep_origin     f1 ori (sequence partly withheld): f1 bacteriophage origin of replication; arrow indicates direction of (+) strand synthesis
   6753..6857    +  promoter       AmpR promoter: bla
   6859..7216    +  promoter       SV40 promoter: SV40 enhancer and early promoter
   7251..8045    +  CDS            NeoR/KanR: aminoglycoside phosphotransferase from Tn5; aph(3')-II (or nptII); confers resistance to neomycin, kanamycin, and G418 (Geneticin®)
   8066..8218    +  CDS            ble (fragment): BLE_KLEPN - Experimental evidence at protein level: Swiss-Prot protein existence level 1. Binding protein with a strong affinity to the bleomycin family of antibiotics. Binds to CL990; an antimitotic-antibiotic compound. From Klebsiella pneumoniae.
   8277..8324    +  polyA_signal   HSV TK poly(A) signal: herpes simplex virus thymidine kinase polyadenylation signal (Cole and Stacy, 1985)
   8415..8431    -  polyA_signal   bGH poly(A) signal (fragment): bovine growth hormone polyadenylation signal
   8653..9241    +  rep_origin     ori: high-copy-number ColE1/pMB1/pBR322/pUC origin of replication
>Addgene plasmid #174453 | pFX-iRFP-EEA1 | addgene full sequence | sequence record 354786 | Addgene NGS Result
TAGTTATTAATAGTAATCAATTACGGGGTCATTAGTTCATAGCCCATATATGGAGTTCCGCGTTACATAA
CTTACGGTAAATGGCCCGCCTGGCTGACCGCCCAACGACCCCCGCCCATTGACGTCAATAATGACGTATG
TTCCCATAGTAACGCCAATAGGGACTTTCCATTGACGTCAATGGGTGGAGTATTTACGGTAAACTGCCCA
CTTGGCAGTACATCAAGTGTATCATATGCCAAGTACGCCCCCTATTGACGTCAATGACGGTAAATGGCCC
GCCTGGCATTATGCCCAGTACATGACCTTATGGGACTTTCCTACTTGGCAGTACATCTACGTATTAGTCA
TCGCTATTACCATGGTGATGCGGTTTTGGCAGTACATCAATGGGCGTGGATAGCGGTTTGACTCACGGGG
ATTTCCAAGTCTCCACCCCATTGACGTCAATGGGAGTTTGTTTTGGCACCAAAATCAACGGGACTTTCCA
AAATGTCGTAACAACTCCGCCCCATTGACGCAAATGGGCGGTAGGCGTGTACGGTGGGAGGTCTATATAA
GCAGAGCTGGTTTAGTGAACCGTCAGATCCGCTAGCGCTACCGGTTCTAGAAGTACTGAATTCACCATGG
CCGAAGGGAGCGTGGCAAGACAGCCCGATCTGCTGACATGCGACGACGAACCAATCCACATTCCAGGAGC
TATCCAGCCTCATGGACTGCTGCTGGCTCTGGCCGCTGACATGACTATCGTGGCAGGCTCTGATAACCTG
CCAGAGCTGACCGGGCTGGCTATCGGAGCACTGATTGGCCGGTCCGCAGCCGACGTGTTCGATTCTGAGA
CTCACAATAGACTGACCATCGCCCTGGCTGAACCTGGGGCTGCAGTGGGAGCCCCAATTACCGTCGGCTT
CACAATGCGAAAGGACGCTGGCTTTATCGGGTCCTGGCACCGCCATGATCAGCTGATTTTTCTGGAGCTG
GAACCACCTCAGAGAGACGTGGCAGAGCCACAGGCTTTCTTTCGGAGAACAAACAGCGCCATCAGGCGCC
TGCAGGCCGCTGAGACTCTGGAATCCGCTTGCGCAGCCGCTGCACAGGAAGTGAGGAAGATCACCGGGTT
CGATCGCGTCATGATCTACAGATTCGCCTCAGACTTTAGCGGAGAAGTGATCGCAGAAGATCGCTGTGCC
GAGGTCGAAAGTAAACTGGGCCTGCATTACCCAGCCTCAACCGTGCCTGCACAGGCACGACGGCTGTATA
CAATCAACCCCGTGCGGATCATTCCCGACATTAATTACAGACCAGTGCCCGTCACACCTGACCTGAACCC
AGTGACTGGGAGGCCCATCGATCTGAGCTTCGCCATTCTGCGCAGCGTGTCCCCTGTCCACCTGGAGTTT
ATGAGGAATATCGGAATGCATGGCACCATGTCTATCAGTATTCTGAGAGGCGAAAGGCTGTGGGGGCTGA
TCGTGTGCCACCATCGGACACCTTACTATGTGGACCTGGACGGCAGGCAGGCTTGTGAACTGGTGGCTCA
GGTGCTGGCTTGGCAGATTGGCGTGATGGAAGAAAGATCTGGAGGATCCGGAGGACTCGAGCCCACCATG
TTAAGGAGGATTTTACAGAGGACTCCTGGGAGAGTTGGCTCTCAAGGTTCTGATTTAGATTCATCAGCAA
CTCCTATAAACACAGTGGACGTCAATAATGAAAGCTCTTCAGAAGGTTTCATATGTCCCCAGTGTATGAA
ATCTCTTGGATCTGCTGATGAACTTTTCAAACATTATGAAGCTGTTCATGATGCTGGTAATGACTCAGGT
CATGGAGGAGAGTCTAATCTTGCTTTGAAGCGAGATGATGTAACACTGCTCAGACAAGAGGTCCAAGACC
TACAGGCTTCACTTAAGGAAGAAAAATGGTACTCGGAAGAATTAAAGAAGGAATTAGAAAAATATCAAGG
GCTGCAGCAGCAAGAGGCCAAACCTGATGGGTTGGTGACTGATTCATCAGCAGAACTACAGTCTTTGGAA
CAGCAATTAGAAGAAGCCCAAACAGAAAATTTTAATATTAAGCAAATGAAAGACTTATTTGAACAGAAAG
CAGCCCAACTTGCTACTGAAATTGCAGATATAAAGTCAAAGTATGATGAAGAAAGGAGTCTTCGAGAAGC
TGCTGAACAAAAAGTGACACGTCTGACAGAAGAATTAAACAAAGAGGCAACTGTAATTCAAGATCTGAAG
ACGGAACTGCTTCAGAGACCTGGTATAGAAGATGTTGCCGTGCTAAAGAAAGAACTGGTCCAAGTTCAAA
CACTAATGGATAACATGACCTTGGAACGTGAGCGAGAATCTGAAAAACTCAAAGATGAATGCAAAAAATT
GCAGTCACAATATGCTAGCTCAGAGGCCACAATAAGCCAGCTAAGGAGTGAACTTGCCAAAGGCCCCCAG
GAAGTTGCTGTATATGTACAGGAACTACAAAAACTGAAAAGTTCAGTTAATGAATTAACACAAAAAAATC
AGACCTTGACAGAAAACTTGCTGAAAAAAGAACAAGACTATACTAAGTTAGAGGAGAAACATAATGAAGA
ATCTGTGAGTAAAAAGAATATTCAGGCAACCCTTCATCAAAAAGACCTAGATTGTCAACAGCTTCAGTCA
AGATTGTCTGCATCTGAAACCTCACTGCATAGAATACATGTAGAACTAAGTGAAAAAGGAGAAGCTACTC
AAAAGCTCAAAGAAGAATTATCTGAGGTAGAGACCAAGTACCAGCATCTAAAGGCGGAGTTTAAGCAGCT
ACAACAACAGAGAGAAGAAAAGGAGCAGCATGGGTTACAACTCCAAAGTGAAATTAATCAATTACATAGC
AAACTTCTAGAGACAGAGCGCCAACTAGGGGAAGCTCATGGTAGGCTGAAGGAACAGAGACAGCTTTCAA
GTGAAAAGTTGATGGATAAAGAACAACAAGTGGCTGATTTACAACTCAAACTTTCTCGGTTAGAAGAGCA
GTTGAAGGAAAAAGTTACAAATTCTACAGAATTGCAGCATCAATTAGATAAAACAAAGCAACAGCATCAA
GAACAACAGGCTCTTCAGCAAAGCACCACGGCAAAACTTCGAGAAGCTCAGAATGATTTGGAACAAGTTC
TACGTCAAATTGGCGATAAGGACCAAAAGATCCAGAACCTTGAAGCTTTATTACAGAAGAGTAAAGAAAA
TATTTCATTACTAGAAAAAGAAAGAGAAGATCTTTATGCAAAAATTCAGGCTGGTGAAGGAGAGACTGCT
GTTCTTAACCAGTTACAAGAAAAAAACCATACACTACAGGAGCAAGTAACTCAACTAACAGAGAAGCTGA
AGAATCAGTCAGAAAGTCATAAACAAGCCCAGGAGAATTTGCATGACCAGGTACAAGAGCAGAAGGCACA
TCTTAGAGCTGCACAAGACCGTGTCCTTTCCCTAGAAACTAGTGTCAATGAATTAAATAGTCAATTAAAT
GAAAGCAAGGAGAAGGTCTCCCAGCTTGACATACAGATTAAAGCCAAAACCGAACTATTACTATCAGCAG
AAGCAGCAAAAACTGCTCAAAGAGCTGATCTTCAGAATCATTTGGACACAGCTCAAAATGCATTACAAGA
TAAACAGCAGGAGTTAAATAAGATTACTACTCAGTTGGATCAGGTCACTGCAAAGTTACAAGACAAGCAA
GAACATTGCAGTCAGCTGGAAAGTCATCTTAAAGAATATAAAGAGAAATACCTCTCTTTAGAACAGAAAA
CCGAAGAGCTAGAAGGTCAAATTAAGAAACTAGAAGCTGATAGTCTTGAAGTTAAAGCAAGCAAGGAGCA
GGCTTTGCAAGATCTACAACAGCAAAGACAGCTGAACACAGATTTAGAGCTCAGAGCCACAGAATTGAGT
AAACAACTTGAAATGGAGAAGGAAATAGTATCCAGTACAAGATTGGATCTACAGAAAAAATCTGAAGCCC
TTGAAAGTATCAAGCAAAAGCTTACCAAGCAAGAGGAAGAAAAACAAATCCTGAAACAAGATTTTGAAAC
TTTAAGTCAAGAAACAAAGATTCAGCATGAGGAATTGAATAACAGAATTCAAACAACAGTAACAGAACTA
CAAAAAGTGAAAATGGAGAAAGAAGCTTTAATGACAGAGCTTTCTACAGTAAAGGACAAACTATCAAAAG
TTTCTGATTCTTTGAAAAACTCTAAAAGTGAATTTGAAAAGGAGAATCAGAAAGGAAAAGCCGCTATATT
AGACTTGGAAAAAACTTGCAAAGAATTAAAGCATCAACTTCAAGTGCAGATGGAAAACACACTTAAGGAA
CAGAAGGAACTGAAAAAGTCACTTGAAAAAGAGAAGGAGGCTTCTCATCAGTTGAAATTGGAACTCAATT
CAATGCAGGAACAACTTATACAGGCCCAGAATACTTTAAAACAAAATGAAAAAGAAGAGCAACAACTTCA
GGGGAACATAAATGAGCTAAAGCAATCAAGTGAACAGAAGAAAAAACAAATTGAAGCACTCCAAGGAGAG
CTTAAAATTGCTGTTTTACAGAAGACAGAGCTTGAGAATAAACTACAGCAGCAGTTAACACAGGCAGCCC
AGGAACTTGCAGCAGAGAAAGAGAAAATATCAGTATTACAAAACAACTATGAAAAAAGTCAGGAAACTTT
CAAACAGCTTCAATCTGATTTCTATGGGAGGGAATCTGAACTTCTAGCCACCAGGCAAGATCTTAAGTCT
GTAGAAGAGAAGCTTTCTCTAGCACAGGAGGACTTGATTTCAAACAGAAATCAAATTGGAAATCAAAATA
AATTGATTCAAGAACTGAAGACTGCCAAGGCTACATTGGAGCAGGATTCAGCAAAGAAAGAACAGCAATT
GCAGGAGCGATGTAAAGCACTACAAGACATTCAGAAAGAAAAGTCACTGAAAGAAAAAGAACTGGTAAAT
GAGAAGTCTAAATTGGCAGAGATAGAAGAAATTAAATGTAGACAAGAAAAAGAAATCACTAAACTAAACG
AAGAACTCAAGTCCCACAAACTAGAAAGCATAAAGGAGATAACAAATCTTAAAGATGCTAAACAGCTTCT
AATTCAGCAGAAATTAGAACTTCAAGGAAAAGCGGACTCCCTGAAGGCAGCTGTTGAACAGGAGAAGAGA
AATCAGCAGATACTAAAAGACCAGGTGAAAAAGGAAGAAGAGGAGCTGAAGAAAGAATTTATTGAGAAAG
AAGCTAAGTTGCATTCCGAAATAAAAGAAAAGGAAGTAGGAATGAAGAAGCATGAAGAAAATGAGGCTAA
ACTTACCATGCAGATTACAGCATTAAATGAAAACTTAGGCACTGTGAAGAAGGAGTGGCAATCTAGTCAA
CGGAGAGTTAGTGAGCTTGAGAAACAAACGGATGACTTACGGGGTGAAATTGCAGTATTAGAAGCAACGG
TTCAGAATAATCAAGATGAAAGGAGAGCACTACTGGAAAGATGTCTTAAAGGAGAAGGTGAAATAGAAAA
GCTTCAAACCAAAGTATTAGAATTGCAAAGAAAGCTGGATAATACAACTGCAGCAGTGCAGGAGCTGGGC
AGAGAAAACCAATCACTTCAGATCAAACATACACAAGCGTTGAATAGAAAGTGGGCCGAAGACAATGAAG
TACAAAACTGTATGGCCTGTGGGAAAGGCTTTTCAGTAACAGTGAGACGGCATCACTGCCGACAGTGTGG
AAATATCTTCTGTGCTGAATGTTCAGCCAAAAATGCCTTAACTCCTTCCTCCAAGAAGCCTGTTCGTGTC
TGTGATGCATGTTTCAATGACTTGCAAGGATAATGGGTTATCACAACTTCAGAGTAATATTACACTAACA
TTAGATTTTTAATAAATGTACTTAATAGAGGTCTTGGACTACTATTTGGTTTGGACACTGGTTGCAATAC
TAGACCAAATAGGAATTAGTATATTTTGGAATGTTATGGATATCGCGGCCGCTGACTGACTGAAGATCCA
CCGGATCTAGATAACTGATCATAATCAGCCATACCACATTTGTAGAGGTTTTACTTGCTTTAAAAAACCT
CCCACACCTCCCCCTGAACCTGAAACATAAAATGAATGCAATTGTTGTTGTTAACTTGTTTATTGCAGCT
TATAATGGTTACAAATAAAGCAATAGCATCACAAATTTCACAAATAAAGCATTTTTTTCACTGCATTCTA
GTTGTGGTTTGTCCAAACTCATCAATGTATCTTAAGGCGTAAATTGTAAGCGTTAATATTTTGTTAAAAT
TCGCGTTAAATTTTTGTTAAATCAGCTCATTTTTTAACCAATAGGCCGAAATCGGCAAAATCCCTTATAA
ATCAAAAGAATAGACCGAGATAGGGT
[37 nt withheld, positions 6397-6433]
AAAGAACGTGGACTCCAACGTCAAAGG
[49 nt withheld, positions 6461-6509]
T
[91 nt withheld, positions 6511-6601]
G
[124 nt withheld, positions 6603-6726]
CAGGTGGCACTTTTCGGGGAAATGTGCGCGGAACCCCTATTTGTTTATTTTTCTAAATACATTCAAATAT
GTATCCGCTCATGAGACAATAACCCTGATAAATGCTTCAATAATATTGAAAAAGGAAGAGTCCTGAGGCG
GAAAGAACCAGCTGTGGAATGTGTGTCAGTTAGGGTGTGGAAAGTCCCCAGGCTCCCCAGCAGGCAGAAG
TATGCAAAGCATGCATCTCAATTAGTCAGCAACCAGGTGTGGAAAGTCCCCAGGCTCCCCAGCAGGCAGA
AGTATGCAAAGCATGCATCTCAATTAGTCAGCAACCATAGTCCCGCCCCTAACTCCGCCCATCCCGCCCC
TAACTCCGCCCAGTTCCGCCCATTCTCCGCCCCATGGCTGACTAATTTTTTTTATTTATGCAGAGGCCGA
GGCCGCCTCGGCCTCTGAGCTATTCCAGAAGTAGTGAGGAGGCTTTTTTGGAGGCCTAGGCTTTTGCAAA
GATCGATCAAGAGACAGGATGAGGATCGTTTCGCATGATTGAACAAGATGGATTGCACGCAGGTTCTCCG
GCCGCTTGGGTGGAGAGGCTATTCGGCTATGACTGGGCACAACAGACAATCGGCTGCTCTGATGCCGCCG
TGTTCCGGCTGTCAGCGCAGGGGCGCCCGGTTCTTTTTGTCAAGACCGACCTGTCCGGTGCCCTGAATGA
ACTGCAAGACGAGGCAGCGCGGCTATCGTGGCTGGCCACGACGGGCGTTCCTTGCGCAGCTGTGCTCGAC
GTTGTCACTGAAGCGGGAAGGGACTGGCTGCTATTGGGCGAAGTGCCGGGGCAGGATCTCCTGTCATCTC
ACCTTGCTCCTGCCGAGAAAGTATCCATCATGGCTGATGCAATGCGGCGGCTGCATACGCTTGATCCGGC
TACCTGCCCATTCGACCACCAAGCGAAACATCGCATCGAGCGAGCACGTACTCGGATGGAAGCCGGTCTT
GTCGATCAGGATGATCTGGACGAAGAGCATCAGGGGCTCGCGCCAGCCGAACTGTTCGCCAGGCTCAAGG
CGAGCATGCCCGACGGCGAGGATCTCGTCGTGACCCATGGCGATGCCTGCTTGCCGAATATCATGGTGGA
AAATGGCCGCTTTTCTGGATTCATCGACTGTGGCCGGCTGGGTGTGGCGGACCGCTATCAGGACATAGCG
TTGGCTACCCGTGATATTGCTGAAGAGCTTGGCGGCGAATGGGCTGACCGCTTCCTCGTGCTTTACGGTA
TCGCCGCTCCCGATTCGCAGCGCATCGCCTTCTATCGCCTTCTTGACGAGTTCTTCTGAGCGGGACTCTG
GGGTTCGAAATGACCGACCAAGCGACGCCCAACCTGCCATCACGAGATTTCGATTCCACCGCCGCCTTCT
ATGAAAGGTTGGGCTTCGGAATCGTTTTCCGGGACGCCGGCTGGATGATCCTCCAGCGCGGGGATCTCAT
GCTGGAGTTCTTCGCCCACCCTAGGGGGAGGCTAACTGAAACACGGAAGGAGACAATACCGGAAGGAACC
CGCGCTATGACGGCAATAAAAAGACAGAATAAAACGCACGGTGTTGGGTCGTTTGTTCATAAACGCGGGG
TTCGGTCCCAGGGCTGGCACTCTGTCGATACCCCACCGAGACCCCATTGGGGCCAATACGCCCGCGTTTC
TTCCTTTTCCCCACCCCACCCCCCAAGTTCGGGTGAAGGCCCAGGGCTCGCAGCCAACGTCGGGGCGGCA
GGCCCTGCCATAGCCTCAGGTTACTCATATATACTTTAGATTGATTTAAAACTTCATTTTTAATTTAAAA
GGATCTAGGTGAAGATCCTTTTTGATAATCTCATGACCAAAATCCCTTAACGTGAGTTTTCGTTCCACTG
AGCGTCAGACCCCGTAGAAAAGATCAAAGGATCTTCTTGAGATCCTTTTTTTCTGCGCGTAATCTGCTGC
TTGCAAACAAAAAAACCACCGCTACCAGCGGTGGTTTGTTTGCCGGATCAAGAGCTACCAACTCTTTTTC
CGAAGGTAACTGGCTTCAGCAGAGCGCAGATACCAAATACTGTTCTTCTAGTGTAGCCGTAGTTAGGCCA
CCACTTCAAGAACTCTGTAGCACCGCCTACATACCTCGCTCTGCTAATCCTGTTACCAGTGGCTGCTGCC
AGTGGCGATAAGTCGTGTCTTACCGGGTTGGACTCAAGACGATAGTTACCGGATAAGGCGCAGCGGTCGG
GCTGAACGGGGGGTTCGTGCACACAGCCCAGCTTGGAGCGAACGACCTACACCGAACTGAGATACCTACA
GCGTGAGCTATGAGAAAGCGCCACGCTTCCCGAAGGGAGAAAGGCGGACAGGTATCCGGTAAGCGGCAGG
GTCGGAACAGGAGAGCGCACGAGGGAGCTTCCAGGGGGAAACGCCTGGTATCTTTATAGTCCTGTCGGGT
TTCGCCACCTCTGACTTGAGCGTCGATTTTTGTGATGCTCGTCAGGGGGGCGGAGCCTATGGAAAAACGC
CAGCAACGCGGCCTTTTTACGGTTCCTGGCCTTTTGCTGGCCTTTTGCTCACATGTTCTTTCCTGCGTTA
TCCCCTGATTCTGTGGATAACCGTATTACCGCCATGCAT
